Addgene plasmid #101465: pDONR221-ZNF730
Purpose: Donor Vector containing ZNF730 transcription factor, part of the Human TFome Collection
Depositing lab: George Church. Depositing organization: Harvard Medical School. Publication: A comprehensive library of human transcription factors for cell fate engineering. Ng AHM, Khoshakhlagh P, Rojo Arias JE, Pasquini G, Wang K, Swiersy A, Shipman SL, Appleton E, Kiaee K, Kohman RE, Vernet A, Dysart M, Leeper K, Saylor W, Huang JY, Graveline A, Taipale J, Hill DE, Vidal M, Melero-Martin JM, Busskamp V, Church GM. Nat Biotechnol. 2021 Apr;39(4):510-519. doi: 10.1038/s41587-020-0742-6. Epub 2020 Nov 30. PubMed 33257861.
Backbone
  Vector backbone: pDONR221
  Backbone manufacturer: Invitrogen
  Vector type: Gateway shuttling vector
Growth in bacteria
  Bacterial resistance: Kanamycin, 50 μg/mL
  Growth temperature: 37°C
  Growth strain: DH5alpha
  Copy number: High Copy
Gene/Insert
  Gene/Insert name: ZNF730 (alt name: Q6ZMV8 (Uniprot ID))
  Species: H. sapiens (human)
  Mutation: Last nucleotide of stop codon removed to allow for Gateway C-terminal fusions
  Entrez Gene: ZNF730
  Cloning method: Gateway Cloning
  Sequencing primers: 5′ M13F(-21); 3′ M13R
Terms and licenses: Academic/Nonprofit Terms; Industry Terms: Not Available to Industry
Depositor comments: Harvard generated by gene synthesis
How to cite: pDONR221-ZNF730 was a gift from George Church (Addgene plasmid # 101465 ; http://n2t.net/addgene:101465 ; RRID:Addgene_101465)
