[The description below was written by a language model from this plasmid's Addgene catalogue record and pLannotate feature annotations shown in this document.]
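Description:
pDONR221-ZNF730 is a Gateway entry clone built on the Invitrogen pDONR221 backbone. It carries the open reading frame of the human zinc-finger transcription factor ZNF730 and belongs to the Human TFome Collection, a library of human transcription factors assembled for cell fate engineering. The 4,058 nt plasmid is propagated in E. coli from a high-copy ColE1/pUC-type origin and selected with kanamycin through the aph(3')-Ia KanR gene. The backbone also contains rrnB T1 and T2 terminators upstream of the cloning site, which shield the insert from read-through transcription. Short lacI and lacZα remnants and a T7 promoter next to attL2 are vector remnants or sequencing and priming landmarks. No promoter is positioned to express the insert, so this is a shuttling vector rather than an expression construct.

The insert lies between attL1 and attL2, spanning the origin of the circular sequence numbering from just after attL1 to just before attL2. The automated annotation labels only parts of this region, as fragments of ZNF720 and ZNF493. These labels most likely reflect homology among related zinc-finger proteins rather than the insert's identity, which the catalogue gives as ZNF730; the rest of the coding region is unannotated. The depositor notes that the ORF was made by gene synthesis and that the last nucleotide of the stop codon was removed, leaving the reading frame open through attL2. An LR Clonase reaction can therefore move the ORF into any attR destination vector, including ones that add C-terminal tags or fusion partners, for expression in the chosen host system.
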