Features (pLannotate 1.2.2; 11 found; start..end, strand, type, name):
      1..345     +  CDS            ZNF720 (fragment): ZN720_HUMAN - Experimental evidence at protein level: Swiss-Prot protein existence level 1. From Homo sapiens (Human).
    361..516     +  CDS            ZNF493 (fragment): ZN493_HUMAN - Experimental evidence at protein level: Swiss-Prot protein existence level 1. May be involved in transcriptional regulation. From Homo sapiens (Human).
   1513..1612    -  protein_bind   attL2: mutant version of attL; recombination site for the Gateway® LR reaction LR Clonase™
   1630..1648    -  promoter       T7 promoter: promoter for bacteriophage T7 RNA polymerase
   1782..2591    +  CDS            KanR: aminoglycoside phosphotransferase; aph(3')-Ia; confers resistance to kanamycin in bacteria or G418 (Geneticin®) in eukaryotes
   2738..3326    +  rep_origin     ori: high-copy-number ColE1/pMB1/pBR322/pUC origin of replication
   3509..3601    +  CDS            lacI (fragment): lac repressor; lacI; The lac repressor binds to the lac operator to inhibit transcription in E. coli. This inhibition can be relieved by adding lactose or isopropyl-β-D-thiogalactopyranoside (IPTG).
   3656..3683    -  terminator     rrnB T2 terminator: transcription terminator T2 from the E. coli rrnB gene
   3815..3858    +  terminator     rrnB T1 terminator: Escherichia coli rrnB; transcription terminator T1 from the E. coli rrnB gene
   3905..3941    -  CDS            lacZα (fragment): LacZα fragment of β-galactosidase; lacZ fragment
   3957..4056    +  protein_bind   attL1: mutant version of attL; recombination site for the Gateway® LR reaction LR Clonase™
>Addgene plasmid #101465 | pDONR221-ZNF730 | depositor full sequence | sequence record 191391 | Full Sequence
ATGGGCGCCCTGACCTTCAGAGACGTGGCCATCGAGTTCAGCCTGGAGGAGTGGCAGTGTCTGGACACCG
AGCAGCAGAACCTGTACAGAAACGTGATGCTGGACAACTACAGGAACCTGGTGTTCCTGGGCATCGCCGT
GAGCAAGCCCGACCTGATCACATGCCTGGAGCAGGAGAAGGAGCCTTGGAATCTGAAGACCCACGATATG
GTGGCCAAGCCCCCCGTGATCTGCAGCCACATCGCCCAGGATCTGTGGCCTGAGCAGGGCATCAAGGACT
ACTTCCAGGAGGTGATCCTGAGACAGTACAAGAAGTGCAGACACGAGAACCTGCTGCTGAGAAAGGGCTG
CAAGAACGTGGACGAGTTCAAGATGCACAAAAAGGGCTACAACAGACACAACCAGTGCCTGACCACCAGC
CACAGCAAGATCTTTCAGTGCGACAAGTACGTGAAGGTGTTCCACAAGTTCAGCAACAGCAACCGGCATA
AAATCAGACACACCAGCAAAAAGCCCTTCAAGTGCAAGGAGTGCGGGAAGCTGTTCTGCATCCTGTCCCA
CCTGGCCCAGCACAAGAAGATTCACACAGGCGAAAAAAGCTACAAGTGCGAAGAGTACGGCAAGGCATTT
AACGAGAGCAGCAACTGCACAACCCACAAGCGGATCACCGAGAAGAAACCCTATAAATGTAAAGAGTGTG
GGAAGGCTTTCAACTGGTTCAGCCACTTCACCACACACAAGAGGATACACACCGGGGAGAAGCCCTACCA
GTGCGAGAAGTGCGGCAAGTTCTTCAACCAGAGCACCAATCTGACCACTCACAAGAGAATCCACACTGGC
GAGAAACCTTATAAATGCGAGGAGTGTGGCAAAGCTTTCAATCAGTCCAGCAACCTGACCGAGCATAAGA
AGATCCACACCAAGGAGCAGCCCTACAAATGCGAAAAGTGTGGAAAGGCATTCAAGTGGTCCAGCACCCT
GACCAAGCACAAGCGCATCCACAACGGAGAGAAACCATACAAATGTGAAGAATGCGGCAAAGCATTTAAT
AGAAGCTCAACCCTGAACAGACATAAGATCACCCACACCGGCGGCAAGCCTTACAAGTACAAAGAATGTG
GAAAAGCATTCAACCAAAGCAGCACCTTGACAATCCACAAGATCATTCACACCGTGGAGAAGTTTTATAA
GTGTGAAGAGTGCGGTAAGGCCTTTAGCAGAATCAGCCACCTGACTACACACAAAAGAATCCATACAGGA
GAGAAGCCATACAAGTGTGAGGAATGCGGAAGAGCCTTTAACCAGTCCTCTACCCTGACAACTCACAAAA
GGATCCATACCGGCGAGAAGCCTTATGAGTGCGAGGAATGTGGCAAGGCCTTCAACAGAAGCTCCACCCT
CACCACCCACAAAATCATCCACAGCGGCGAAAAGATCTATAAGTGCAAAGAGTGCGGAAAGGCTTTTAGA
AGGTTCTCTCACCTGACCAGGCACAAGACCATCCACACATATACCCAGCTTTCTTGTACAAAGTTGGCAT
TATAAGAAAGCATTGCTTATCAATTTGTTGCAACGAACAGGTCACTATCAGTCAAAATAAAATCATTATT
TGCCATCCAGCTGATATCCCCTATAGTGAGTCGTATTACATGGTCATAGCTGTTTCCTGGCAGCTCTGGC
CCGTGTCTCAAAATCTCTGATGTTACATTGCACAAGATAAAAATATATCATCATGAACAATAAAACTGTC
TGCTTACATAAACAGTAATACAAGGGGTGTTATGAGCCATATTCAACGGGAAACGTCGAGGCCGCGATTA
AATTCCAACATGGATGCTGATTTATATGGGTATAAATGGGCTCGCGATAATGTCGGGCAATCAGGTGCGA
CAATCTATCGCTTGTATGGGAAGCCCGATGCGCCAGAGTTGTTTCTGAAACATGGCAAAGGTAGCGTTGC
CAATGATGTTACAGATGAGATGGTCAGACTAAACTGGCTGACGGAATTTATGCCTCTTCCGACCATCAAG
CATTTTATCCGTACTCCTGATGATGCATGGTTACTCACCACTGCGATCCCCGGAAAAACAGCATTCCAGG
TATTAGAAGAATATCCTGATTCAGGTGAAAATATTGTTGATGCGCTGGCAGTGTTCCTGCGCCGGTTGCA
TTCGATTCCTGTTTGTAATTGTCCTTTTAACAGCGATCGCGTATTTCGTCTCGCTCAGGCGCAATCACGA
ATGAATAACGGTTTGGTTGATGCGAGTGATTTTGATGACGAGCGTAATGGCTGGCCTGTTGAACAAGTCT
GGAAAGAAATGCATAAACTTTTGCCATTCTCACCGGATTCAGTCGTCACTCATGGTGATTTCTCACTTGA
TAACCTTATTTTTGACGAGGGGAAATTAATAGGTTGTATTGATGTTGGACGAGTCGGAATCGCAGACCGA
TACCAGGATCTTGCCATCCTATGGAACTGCCTCGGTGAGTTTTCTCCTTCATTACAGAAACGGCTTTTTC
AAAAATATGGTATTGATAATCCTGATATGAATAAATTGCAGTTTCATTTGATGCTCGATGAGTTTTTCTA
ATCAGAATTGGTTAATTGGTTGTAACACTGGCAGAGCATTACGCTGACTTGACGGGACGGCGCAAGCTCA
TGACCAAAATCCCTTAACGTGAGTTACGCGTCGTTCCACTGAGCGTCAGACCCCGTAGAAAAGATCAAAG
GATCTTCTTGAGATCCTTTTTTTCTGCGCGTAATCTGCTGCTTGCAAACAAAAAAACCACCGCTACCAGC
GGTGGTTTGTTTGCCGGATCAAGAGCTACCAACTCTTTTTCCGAAGGTAACTGGCTTCAGCAGAGCGCAG
ATACCAAATACTGTTCTTCTAGTGTAGCCGTAGTTAGGCCACCACTTCAAGAACTCTGTAGCACCGCCTA
CATACCTCGCTCTGCTAATCCTGTTACCAGTGGCTGCTGCCAGTGGCGATAAGTCGTGTCTTACCGGGTT
GGACTCAAGACGATAGTTACCGGATAAGGCGCAGCGGTCGGGCTGAACGGGGGGTTCGTGCACACAGCCC
AGCTTGGAGCGAACGACCTACACCGAACTGAGATACCTACAGCGTGAGCTATGAGAAAGCGCCACGCTTC
CCGAAGGGAGAAAGGCGGACAGGTATCCGGTAAGCGGCAGGGTCGGAACAGGAGAGCGCACGAGGGAGCT
TCCAGGGGGAAACGCCTGGTATCTTTATAGTCCTGTCGGGTTTCGCCACCTCTGACTTGAGCGTCGATTT
TTGTGATGCTCGTCAGGGGGGCGGAGCCTATGGAAAAACGCCAGCAACGCGGCCTTTTTACGGTTCCTGG
CCTTTTGCTGGCCTTTTGCTCACATGTTCTTTCCTGCGTTATCCCCTGATTCTGTGGATAACCGTATTAC
CGCCTTTGAGTGAGCTGATACCGCTCGCCGCAGCCGAACGACCGAGCGCAGCGAGTCAGTGAGCGAGGAA
GCGGAAGAGCGCCCAATACGCAAACCGCCTCTCCCCGCGCGTTGGCCGATTCATTAATGCAGCTGGCACG
ACAGGTTTCCCGACTGGAAAGCGGGCAGTGAGCGCAACGCAATTAATACGCGTACCGCTAGCCAGGAAGA
GTTTGTAGAAACGCAAAAAGGCCATCCGTCAGGATGGCCTTCTGCTTAGTTTGATGCCTGGCAGTTTATG
GCGGGCGTCCTGCCCGCCACCCTCCGGGCCGTTGCTTCACAACGTTCAAATCCGCTCCCGGCGGATTTGT
CCTACTCAGGAGAGCGTTCACCGACAAACAACAGATAAAACGAAAGGCCCAGTCTTCCGACTGAGCCTTT
CGTTTTATTTGATGCCTGGCAGTTCCCTACTCTCGCGTTAACGCTAGCATGGATGTTTTCCCAGTCACGA
CGTTGTAAAACGACGGCCAGTCTTAAGCTCGGGCCCCAAATAATGATTTTATTTTGACTGATAGTGACCT
GTTCGTTGCAACAAATTGATGAGCAATGCTTTTTTATAATGCCAACTTTGTACAAAAAAGCAGGCTTA
