>Addgene plasmid #101465 | pDONR221-ZNF730 | depositor partial sequence | sequence record 191392 | insert
ATGGGCGCCCTGACCTTCAGAGACGTGGCCATCGAGTTCAGCCTGGAGGAGTGGCAGTGTCTGGACACCG
AGCAGCAGAACCTGTACAGAAACGTGATGCTGGACAACTACAGGAACCTGGTGTTCCTGGGCATCGCCGT
GAGCAAGCCCGACCTGATCACATGCCTGGAGCAGGAGAAGGAGCCTTGGAATCTGAAGACCCACGATATG
GTGGCCAAGCCCCCCGTGATCTGCAGCCACATCGCCCAGGATCTGTGGCCTGAGCAGGGCATCAAGGACT
ACTTCCAGGAGGTGATCCTGAGACAGTACAAGAAGTGCAGACACGAGAACCTGCTGCTGAGAAAGGGCTG
CAAGAACGTGGACGAGTTCAAGATGCACAAAAAGGGCTACAACAGACACAACCAGTGCCTGACCACCAGC
CACAGCAAGATCTTTCAGTGCGACAAGTACGTGAAGGTGTTCCACAAGTTCAGCAACAGCAACCGGCATA
AAATCAGACACACCAGCAAAAAGCCCTTCAAGTGCAAGGAGTGCGGGAAGCTGTTCTGCATCCTGTCCCA
CCTGGCCCAGCACAAGAAGATTCACACAGGCGAAAAAAGCTACAAGTGCGAAGAGTACGGCAAGGCATTT
AACGAGAGCAGCAACTGCACAACCCACAAGCGGATCACCGAGAAGAAACCCTATAAATGTAAAGAGTGTG
GGAAGGCTTTCAACTGGTTCAGCCACTTCACCACACACAAGAGGATACACACCGGGGAGAAGCCCTACCA
GTGCGAGAAGTGCGGCAAGTTCTTCAACCAGAGCACCAATCTGACCACTCACAAGAGAATCCACACTGGC
GAGAAACCTTATAAATGCGAGGAGTGTGGCAAAGCTTTCAATCAGTCCAGCAACCTGACCGAGCATAAGA
AGATCCACACCAAGGAGCAGCCCTACAAATGCGAAAAGTGTGGAAAGGCATTCAAGTGGTCCAGCACCCT
GACCAAGCACAAGCGCATCCACAACGGAGAGAAACCATACAAATGTGAAGAATGCGGCAAAGCATTTAAT
AGAAGCTCAACCCTGAACAGACATAAGATCACCCACACCGGCGGCAAGCCTTACAAGTACAAAGAATGTG
GAAAAGCATTCAACCAAAGCAGCACCTTGACAATCCACAAGATCATTCACACCGTGGAGAAGTTTTATAA
GTGTGAAGAGTGCGGTAAGGCCTTTAGCAGAATCAGCCACCTGACTACACACAAAAGAATCCATACAGGA
GAGAAGCCATACAAGTGTGAGGAATGCGGAAGAGCCTTTAACCAGTCCTCTACCCTGACAACTCACAAAA
GGATCCATACCGGCGAGAAGCCTTATGAGTGCGAGGAATGTGGCAAGGCCTTCAACAGAAGCTCCACCCT
CACCACCCACAAAATCATCCACAGCGGCGAAAAGATCTATAAGTGCAAAGAGTGCGGAAAGGCTTTTAGA
AGGTTCTCTCACCTGACCAGGCACAAGACCATCCACACATA
